>Addgene plasmid #146817 | pMT-NTAP-DmMe31B_L | depositor full sequence | sequence record 289264 | Full Sequence
GCGGCCGCCGACGCGAGGCTGGATGGCCTTCCCCATTATGATTCTTCTCGCTTCCGGCGGCATCGGGATG
CCCGCGTTGCAGGCCATGCTGTCCAGGCAGGTAGATGACGACCATCAGGGACAGCTTCAAGGATCGCTCG
CGGCTCTTACCAGCCTAACTTCGATCATTGGACCGCTGATCGTCACGGCGATTTATGCCGCCTCGGCGAG
CACATGGAACGGGTTGGCATGGATTGTAGGCGCCGCCCTATACCTTGTCTGCCTCCCCGCGTTGCGTCGC
GGTGCATGGAGCCGGGCCACCTCGACCTGAATGGAAGCCGGCGGCACCTCGCTAACGGATTCACCACTCC
AAGAATTGGAGCCAATCAATTCTTGCGGAGAACTGTGAATGCGCAAACCAACCCTTGGCAGAACATATCC
ATCGCGTCCGCCATCTCCAGCAGCCGCACGCGGCGCATCTCGGGCAGCGTTGGGTCCTGGCCACGGGTGC
GCATGATCGTGCTCCTGTCGTTGAGGACCCGGCTAGGCTGGCGGGGTTGCCTTACTGGTTAGCAGAATGA
ATCACCGATACGCGAGCGAACGTGAAGCGACTGCTGCTGCAAAACGTCTGCGACCTGAGCAACAACATGA
ATGGTCTTCGGTTTCCGTGTTTCGTAAAGTCTGGAAACGCGGAAGTCAGCGCTCTTCCGCTTCCTCGCTC
ACTGACTCGCTGCGCTCGGTCGTTCGGCTGCGGCGAGCGGTATCAGCTCACTCAAAGGCGGTAATACGGT
TATCCACAGAATCAGGGGATAACGCAGGAAAGAACATGTGAGCAAAAGGCCAGCAAAAGGCCAGGAACCG
TAAAAAGGCCGCGTTGCTGGCGTTTTTCCATAGGCTCCGCCCCCCTGACGAGCATCACAAAAATCGACGC
TCAAGTCAGAGGTGGCGAAACCCGACAGGACTATAAAGATACCAGGCGTTTCCCCCTGGAAGCTCCCTCG
TGCGCTCTCCTGTTCCGACCCTGCCGCTTACCGGATACCTGTCCGCCTTTCTCCCTTCGGGAAGCGTGGC
GCTTTCTCATAGCTCACGCTGTAGGTATCTCAGTTCGGTGTAGGTCGTTCGCTCCAAGCTGGGCTGTGTG
CACGAACCCCCCGTTCAGCCCGACCGCTGCGCCTTATCCGGTAACTATCGTCTTGAGTCCAACCCGGTAA
GACACGACTTATCGCCACTGGCAGCAGCCACTGGTAACAGGATTAGCAGAGCGAGGTATGTAGGCGGTGC
TACAGAGTTCTTGAAGTGGTGGCCTAACTACGGCTACACTAGAAGGACAGTATTTGGTATCTGCGCTCTG
CTGAAGCCAGTTACCTTCGGAAAAAGAGTTGGTAGCTCTTGATCCGGCAAACAAACCACCGCTGGTAGCG
GTGGTTTTTTTGTTTGCAAGCAGCAGATTACGCGCAGAAAAAAAGGATCTCAAGAAGATCCTTTGATCTT
TTCTACGGGGTCTGACGCTCAGTGGAACGAAAACTCACGTTAAGGGATTTTGGTCATGAGATTATCAAAA
AGGATCTTCACCTAGATCCTTTTAAATTAAAAATGAAGTTTTAAATCAATCTAAAGTATATATGAGTAAA
CTTGGTCTGACAGTTACCAATGCTTAATCAGTGAGGCACCTATCTCAGCGATCTGTCTATTTCGTTCATC
CATAGTTGCCTGACTCCCCGTCGTGTAGATAACTACGATACGGGAGGGCTTACCATCTGGCCCCAGTGCT
GCAATGATACCGCGAGACCCACGCTCACCGGCTCCAGATTTATCAGCAATAAACCAGCCAGCCGGAAGGG
CCGAGCGCAGAAGTGGTCCTGCAACTTTATCCGCCTCCATCCAGTCTATTAATTGTTGCCGGGAAGCTAG
AGTAAGTAGTTCGCCAGTTAATAGTTTGCGCAACGTTGTTGCCATTGCTGCAGGCATCGTGGTGTCACGC
TCGTCGTTTGGTATGGCTTCATTCAGCTCCGGTTCCCAACGATCAAGGCGAGTTACATGATCCCCCATGT
TGTGCAAAAAAGCGGTTAGCTCCTTCGGTCCTCCGATCGTTGTCAGAAGTAAGTTGGCCGCAGTGTTATC
ACTCATGGTTATGGCAGCACTGCATAATTCTCTTACTGTCATGCCATCCGTAAGATGCTTTTCTGTGACT
GGTGAGTACTCAACCAAGTCATTCTGAGAATAGTGTATGCGGCGACCGAGTTGCTCTTGCCCGGCGTCAA
CACGGGATAATACCGCGCCACATAGCAGAACTTTAAAAGTGCTCATCATTGGAAAACGTTCTTCGGGGCG
AAAACTCTCAAGGATCTTACCGCTGTTGAGATCCAGTTCGATGTAACCCACTCGTGCACCCAACTGATCT
TCAGCATCTTTTACTTTCACCAGCGTTTCTGGGTGAGCAAAAACAGGAAGGCAAAATGCCGCAAAAAAGG
GAATAAGGGCGACACGGAAATGTTGAATACTCATACTCTTCCTTTTTCAATATTATTGAAGCATTTATCA
GGGTTATTGTCTCATGAGCGGATACATATTTGAATGTATTTAGAAAAATAAACAAATAGGGGTTCCGCGC
ACATTTCCCCGAAAAGTGCCACCTGACGTCTAAGAAACCATTATTATCATGACATTAACCTATAAAAATA
GGCGTATCACGAGGCCCTTTCGTCTTCAAGAATTCACATTTGTACGAATTTTTTTTTTATCAAAAGTTCG
AGTTTTTCACCAATTTCCTCATCAACCGAGCAAGGCAAACGGCTTTGAATAATATGGTGTTATATATACA
TATATCAAATCGCTGCTGACTGCGTGATTGATGGCCCCAAGATTACATATTATCGAATCAGGATTCAGAA
GGAGATCAATGTCAAATGCGGACAGGAACATGAAAGACGCCTGTTATGCGCAATTAAAAATTTGGGTTTA
ATTGCTGTGGAAACTGTTGTTGGCGGCATCTTAAGTTCCTGTTTAACAACATCAACTACTTATGTACGTA
GAAGCGTTTAAGCCATTTGCATACAGATGAGAACTGGCTTTTGTGCTAATCAGTCAAGATGACTCCGATG
ATGATGACTCATTACCTGACCAGTTTTCGCTGCTTTCTTTTCAACAACTACTTGTATATGTATTGTATCC
AATAGCAATACATTGAATTTCCATGGTCTAGTCACGTATTATCATTTAATTGACACCAAGTCGTGTTATT
GTTGAGCTATCGAGTTCAGCTCAAACATTTCTTATTCCCATGAATAAGCCGGCAAAAATATGCAATCTAT
GAAAGTTAATATAAGCAAACCTTACTTTGACTCAATACCAATGCACTTTGTGTCGATAGGTTCACGCAAT
TGAGGCGATTATTCCGATAACCCAAGCGATTGACTGTTCCCGTTTCGATTCCAATTGAAATTTGGAAATG
TACAATAGTTTTGCTATATGCTGTCAAGTACGCTCTTATCTTCTCTGGGTTTTCTTCAGAGTTTCGAAAC
GCTTCTTCTTTTTTTTGTTTTTTTTTTTTTGGAATCTCGTATTTTGGAAGGGGCTCCCCTCTGGAATTTG
TTACACTGTCGTTATCATTGCGAACAAGCGGCCCGAAGCTATCAGCGACTTTAACATTTACAATGCACTT
TTTTACGACCAATTAAATGTACATTTTCCTTTCTTCGCCCGTTGATAAGCGAACGCGATGTGGCGCAGGC
AATGTGTTGCTCTTGCGACACAAACGCAATCAAAATGGATTCAATTTCGCTTTTTCCCAGTGAAACGAAG
AACGAACCGACCATCATGATATGCTCCTCTGCATGTTGCGTATTGAATCAATGACAATTTCAATTAAGCC
GCCCGTTCGTCATGCGTTTTCGTGCGCTTCGAAATGCTGATAACGCTGCTGTCCTCCAACTGCTTTGCAT
GTGGACACAATTCCATTTATTTAATTCTTTTATTTGGATCGGTTAAATTAAAAAGCGCCTTGTTACGCAT
TTAACGTTGTTTCCGGTGCGTGGTGGTTTCATGCTTCTGGGAACGGCAAATGGGTTTAGGATTGGGAACC
CCTCATCATCTGTTGGAATATACTATTCAACCTACAAAAGTAACGTTAAACAACACTACTTTATATTTGA
TATGAATGGCCACACCTTTTATGCCATAAAACATATTGTAAGAGAATACCACTCTTTTTATTCCTTCTTT
CCTTCTTGTACGTTTTTTGCTGTAAGTAGGTCGTGGTGCTGGTGTTGCAGTTGAAATAACTTAAAATATA
AATCATAAAACTCAAACATAAACTTGACTATTTATTTATTTATTAAGAAAGGAAATATAAATTATAAATT
ACAACAGGTTATGGACCTGCAGCCAAGCTTGGCGCTCGTCCGGGGGCAATGAGATATGAAAAAGCCTGAA
CTCACCGCGACGTCTGTCGAGAAGTTTCTGATCGAAAAGTTCGACAGCGTCTCCGACCTGATGCAGCTCT
CGGAGGGCGAAGAATCTCGTGCTTTCAGCTTCGATGTAGGAGGGCGTGGATATGTCCTGCGGGTAAATAG
CTGCGCCGATGGTTTCTACAAAGATCGTTATGTTTATCGGCACTTTGCATCGGCCGCGCTCCCGATTCCG
GAAGTGCTTGACATTGGGGAATTCAGCGAGAGCCTGACCTATTGCATCTCCCGCCGTGCACAGGGTGTCA
CGTTGCAAGACCTGCCTGAAACCGAACTGCCCGCTGTTCTGCAGCCGGTCGCGGAGGCCATGGATGCGAT
CGCTGCGGCCGATCTTAGCCAGACGAGCGGGTTCGGCCCATTCGGACCGCAAGGAATCGGTCAATACACT
ACATGGCGTGATTTCATATGCGCGATTGCTGATCCCCATGTGTATCACTGGCAAACTGTGATGGACGACA
CCGTCAGTGCGTCCGTCGCGCAGGCTCTCGATGAGCTGATGCTTTGGGCCGAGGACTGCCCCGAAGTCCG
GCACCTCGTGCACGCGGATTTCGGCTCCAACAATGTCCTGACGGACAATGGCCGCATAACAGCGGTCATT
GACTGGAGCGAGGCGATGTTCGGGGATTCCCAATACGAGGTCGCCAACATCTTCTTCTGGAGGCCGTGGT
TGGCTTGTATGGAGCAGCAGACGCGCTACTTCGAGCGGAGGCATCCGGAGCTTGCAGGATCGCCGCGGCT
CCGGGCGTATATGCTCCGCATTGGTCTTGACCAACTCTATCAGAGCTTGGTTGACGGCAATTTCGATGAT
GCAGCTTGGGCGCAGGGTCGATGCGACGCAATCGTCCGATCCGGAGCCGGGACTGTCGGGCGTACACAAA
TCGCCCGCAGAAGCGCGGCCGTCTGGACCGATGGCTGTGTAGAAGTACTCGCCGATAGTGGAAACCGACG
CCCCAGCACTCGTCCGAGGGCAAAGGAATAGAGTAGATGCCGACCGAACAAGAGCTGATTTCGAGAACGC
CTCAGCCAGCAACTCGCGCGAGCCTAGCAAGGCAAATGCGAGAGAACGGCCTTACGCTTGGTGGCACAGT
TCTCGTCCACAGTTCGCTAAGCTCGCTCGGCTGGGTCGCGGGAGGGCCGGTCGCAGTGATTCAGGCCCTT
CTGGATTGTGTTGGTCCCCAGGGCACGATTGTCATGCCCACGCACTCGGGTGATCTGACTGATCCCGCAG
ATTGGAGATCGCCGCCCGTGCCTGCCGATTGGGTGCAGATCTTTGTGAAGGAACCTTACTTCTGTGGTGT
GACATAATTGGACAAACTACCTACAGAGATTTAAAGCTCTAAGGTAAATATAAAATTTTTAAGTGTATAA
TGTGTTAAACTACTGATTCTAATTGTTTGTGTATTTTAGATTCCAACCTATGGAACTGATGAATGGGAGC
AGTGGTGGAATGCCTTTAATGAGGAAAACCTGTTTTGCTCAGAAGAAATGCCATCTAGTGATGATGAGGC
TACTGCTGACTCTCAACATTCTACTCCTCCAAAAAAGAAGAGAAAGGTAGAAGACCCCAAGGACTTTCCT
TCAGAATTGCTAAGTTTTTTGAGTCATGCTGTGTTTAGTAATAGAACTCTTGCTTGCTTTGCTATTTACA
CCACAAAGGAAAAAGCTGCACTGCTATACAAGAAAATTATGGAAAAATATTCTGTAACCTTTATAAGTAG
GCATAACAGTTATAATCATAACATACTGTTTTTTCTTACTCCACACAGGCATAGAGTGTCTGCTATTAAT
AACTATGCTCAAAAATTGTGTACCTTTAGCTTTTTAATTTGTAAAGGGGTTAATAAGGAATATTTGATGT
ATAGTGCCTTGACTAGAGATCATAATCAGCCATACCACATTTGTAGAGGTTTTACTTGCTTTAAAAAACC
TCCCACACCTCCCCCTGAACCTGAAACATAAAATGAATGCAATTGTTGTTGTTAACTTGTTTATTGCAGC
TTATAATGGTTACAAATAAAGCAATAGCATCACAAATTTCACAAATAAAGCATTTTTTTCACTGCATTCT
AGTTGTGGTTTGTCCAAACTCATCAATGTATCTTATCATGTCTGGATCAATTCGTTGCAGGACAGGATGT
GGTGCCCGATGTGACTAGCTCTTTGCTGCAGGCCGTCCTATCCTCTGGTTCCGATAAGAGACCCAGAACT
CCGGCCCCCCACCGCCCACCGCCACCCCCATACATATGTGGTACGCAAGTAAGAGTGCCTGCGCATGCCC
CATGTGCCCCACCAAGAGCTTTGCATCCCATACAAGTCCCCAAAGTGGAGAACCGAACCAATTCTTCGCG
GGCAGAACAAAAGCTTCTGCACACGTCTCCACTCGAATTTGGAGCCGGCCGGCGTGTGCAAAAGAGGTGA
ATCGAACGAAAGACCCGTGTGTAAAGCCGCGTTTCCAAAATGTATAAAACCGAGAGCATCTGGCCAATGT
GCATCAGTTGTGGTCAGCAGCAAAATCAAGTGAATCATCTCAGTGCAACTAAAGGGGGGATCTCGAGCAA
CCAAAATGGCAGGCCTTGCGCAACACGATGAAGCCGTGGACAACAAATTCAACAAAGAACAACAAAACGC
GTTCTATGAGATCTTACATTTACCTAACTTAAACGAAGAACAACGAAACGCCTTCATCCAAAGTTTAAAA
GATGACCCAAGCCAAAGCGCTAACCTTTTAGCAGAAGCTAAAAAGCTAAATGATGCTCAGGCGCCGAAAG
TAGACAACAAATTCAACAAAGAACAACAAAACGCGTTCTATGAGATCTTACATTTACCTAACTTAAACGA
AGAACAACGAAACGCCTTCATCCAAAGTTTAAAAGATGACCCAAGCCAAAGCGCTAACCTTTTAGCAGAA
GCTAAAAAGCTAAATGATGCTCAGGCGCCGAAAGTAGACGCGAATTGTGATATACCTACAACTGCTTCTG
AAAATTTATATTTTCAAGGTGAACTAAAGAGAAGATGGAAAAAGAATTTCATAGCCGTCTCAGCAGCCAA
CCGCTTTAAGAAAATCTCATCCTCCGGGGCACTTGATATCGAATTCCTGCAGCCCGGGATGATGACTGAA
AAGTTAAATTCTGGGCACACTAATTTAACAAGCAAGGGGATTATAAATGATCTTCAAATTGCTGGAAACA
CAAGTGACGATATGGGCTGGAAATCAAAGCTGAAGCTGCCGCCAAAGGACAACCGATTCAAAACAACTGA
TGTGACCGATACGCGAGGCAATGAATTCGAGGAGTTTTGCCTTAAAAGAGAACTGCTTATGGGTATATTC
GAGAAGGGATGGGAGCGCCCTTCGCCAATTCAGGAAGCAGCTATTCCTATAGCATTAAGTGGAAAAGATG
TGCTGGCTCGGGCCAAGAACGGCACAGGCAAGACAGGAGCCTACTGCATCCCAGTTTTAGAACAAATCGA
CCCAACCAAGGACTACATTCAGGCACTTGTGATGGTCCCCACCCGAGAGTTGGCGCTACAAACCTCACAG
ATATGTATTGAGCTGGCGAAACATCTTGATATCCGGGTAATGGTCACAACGGGAGGTACCATTCTAAAGG
ATGACATTCTTCGTATTTATCAAAAAGTACAATTAATTATTGCCACTCCCGGACGAATATTAGATCTGAT
GGATAAGAAAGTTGCCGATATGTCGCATTGCAGAATATTAGTTTTGGATGAGGCCGATAAGCTATTGTCG
CTTGATTTTCAAGGCATGCTGGATCATGTTATACTAAAGTTACCAAAGGATCCACAGATCTTGCTATTTT
CCGCAACATTTCCACTAACAGTCAAGAATTTCATGGAGAAGCATTTACGCGAGCCTTACGAGATCAACCT
GATGGAGGAGCTAACACTGAAGGGTGTCACTCAGTACTATGCATTCGTACAGGAGCGCCAGAAAGTACAC
TGCTTGAATACGCTCTTTTCGAAGCTGCAGATCAATCAGTCTATCATATTCTGCAATTCCACGCAACGTG
TCGAGCTATTGGCCAAAAAGATCACAGAGCTTGGATATTGCTGTTACTATATACACGCTAAGATGGCCCA
GGCACACAGAAATCGAGTATTCCACGATTTCCGCCAAGGACTCTGTCGCAATCTGGTGTGCTCCGACCTG
TTCACCCGTGGTATCGACGTGCAGGCCGTGAATGTAGTAATCAATTTCGATTTCCCACGAATGGCAGAGA
CATACTTGCATCGAATTGGTCGCTCAGGACGTTTCGGTCATTTGGGTATTGCTATTAATCTGATAACCTA
CGAGGATCGGTTTGATCTGCATCGGATTGAAAAAGAACTTGGAACCGAAATAAAGCCTATTCCGAAGGTC
ATAGACCCCGCCCTTTATGTCGCAAACGTTGGCGCATCCGTTGGCGATACTTGCAACAACAGTGATCTGA
ATAATTCTGCGAACGAGGAGGGCAACGTTAGCAAATAAACTAGTTCTAGTCGACCATGAAGATCAAGATC
ATTGCCCCGCCAGAGCGCAAGTACTCTGTCTGGATCGGTGGCTCCATCCTGGCTTCGCTGTCCACCTTCC
AGCAGATGTGGATCTCCAAGCAGGAGTACGACGAGTCCGGCCCCTCCATTGTGCACCGCAAGTGCTTCTA
AGAAGGATCGCTTGTCTGGGCAAGAGGATCAGGATCGGGATGGTCTTGATTCTGCTGGAGGAGGAGGAGG
AGAAGTCGAGGAAGCAGCAGCGAAAGTGCAAGTGCGAGTGGTGGAAGTTTGGAGTGCAGCACAACAAAAT
CAACAACAACACCAACTACAAGATGAAAAGAGCGGAACCACCTGCACACCATCATCACTATCATCATCGT
TTTGGGCGCATGTTGTGTGGTTCCAGCGTATTAATATAATTAATTTATTCCACATGAGATATGATATGAT
ATACTATGTATTTTTTGTTTTTTTTTTATTTGTAAACCTTTAATATAACAAGAACTACAAAAAATGAAAA
TGAGCGAAAATGCATATTCTGCCATTCCACACACACACCAACAACACCCAACACACGCACACCCACAAGC
TTACACACACACATTCGCGGCATGACAAGGACATCAAGATAAAGAAGAACTTAAAGAAGATATTTCCCAA
AGCGCAAAAAGAACACACACACATTGCAAAACACAAACAACACACTAGCGTTTTGTACAATTCGTCAGCA
ACCTTATGTATTATTTTTTAATTATGATGTAATTATAAACAAAGTGAAACAAAAATATGAAAACAAAAAG
GAAAATCAAATCTGTCTTCTCTTTCTCCCGCTCTCCTCGCTCTCTGCTGCTAACCTCGCCCTCTCCTCTC
TCATCTTTTTGTCTGTCTCTCTTCCACATTTTTGCCGGCCGGCAAAATAATAACCCACACACACTCACAC
TTGGCTGCAGTTTCGCGTGCGATATTCACACACATTCAAGCATACAAGCATACATACATATGTATTTTTT
TTTTATTTGTACACTTTTCTAATTGCATGCGTATCGATTGATAAGTTTACGCCTGAAAATGTTAATTAAA
ATGTGAAAATGCAACTGAAAAACTGATGAAATGAAACAACAACAAGCGAACAATTTGCTACATGTGTATT
GTCTAACAACCGTTACTGCAACGGTTGCTTCGGAAAAGGGTGAAGAGGAAGAGGGCACGAGGTCGACTAG
A
Features (pLannotate 1.2.2; 20 found; start..end, strand, type, name):
      9..310     +  CDS            TcR (fragment): tetracycline efflux protein; tet; confers resistance to tetracycline
    552..680     -  CDS            YPB1_ECOLX (fragment): Protein predicted: Swiss-Prot protein existence level 4. From Escherichia coli.
    865..1453    -  rep_origin     ori: high-copy-number ColE1/pMB1/pBR322/pUC origin of replication
   1624..2484    -  CDS            AmpR: β-lactamase; bla; confers resistance to ampicillin, carbenicillin, and related antibiotics
   2485..2589    -  promoter       AmpR promoter: bla
   4071..4350    +  promoter       copia promoter: strong promoter from the Drosophila transposable element copia (Sinclair et al., 1986)
   4396..5421    +  CDS            HygR: aminoglycoside phosphotransferase from E. coli; aph(4)-Ia; confers resistance to hygromycin
   5439..5711    +  CDS            yokD (fragment): YOKD_BACSU - Experimental evidence at protein level: Swiss-Prot protein existence level 1. May contribute to antibiotic resistance. From Bacillus subtilis (strain 168).
   5708..5782    +  CDS            small t antigen (fragment): SV40 (simian virus 40) small t antigen
   5784..5849    +  intron         small t intron: SV40 (simian virus 40) small t antigen intron
   5979..5999    +  CDS            SV40 NLS: nuclear localization signal of SV40 (simian virus 40) large T antigen
   6318..6401    +  CDS            large T antigen (fragment): large T antigen from SV40 (simian virus 40)
   6424..6558    +  polyA_signal   SV40 poly(A) signal: SV40 polyadenylation signal
   6559..6985    +  promoter       MT promoter: Drosophila metallothionein promoter
   7036..7209    +  CDS            ProtA: IgG-binding unit of Staphylococcus aureus protein A
   7213..7383    +  CDS            ProtA: IgG-binding unit of Staphylococcus aureus protein A
   7454..7524    +  CDS            CBP (fragment): calmodulin-binding peptide derived from skeletal muscle myosin light chain kinase; binds calmodulin with nanomolar affinity in the presence of calcium
   7522..7548    -  misc_feature   MCS (fragment): pBluescript multiple cloning site
   7549..8925    +  CDS            me31B: DDX6_DROME - Experimental evidence at protein level: Swiss-Prot protein existence level 1. ATP-dependent RNA helicase which is a core component of a variety of ribonucleoprotein complexes (RNPs) that play critical roles in translational repression and mRNA decapping during embryogenesis, oogenesis, neurogenesis and neurotransmission (PubMed:11546740, PubMed:16256742, PubMed:17178403, PubMed:18590813, PubMed:21267420, PubMed:21447556, PubMed:28875934, PubMed:28388438, PubMed:17982591, PubMed:31114929). Recruits core components and translational repressors to some RNP complexes, and mediates RNP
   9003..9098    +  CDS            ACT_DICVI: Experimental evidence at transcript level: Swiss-Prot protein existence level 2. Actins are highly conserved proteins that are involved in various types of cell motility and are ubiquitously expressed in all eukaryotic cells. From Dictyocaulus viviparus (Bovine lungworm).
