[The description below was written by a language model from this plasmid's Addgene catalogue record and pLannotate feature annotations shown in this document.]
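Description:
pMT-NTAP-DmMe31B_L is an insect expression plasmid built on the pMK33-NTAP backbone, a derivative of the pMK33 (pMt/Hy) vector designed for producing TAP-tagged fusion proteins and for establishing stable Drosophila cell lines. In bacteria it is maintained through a ColE1/pBR322-type origin and selected with ampicillin via the β-lactamase gene. The catalogue lists it as low copy, and remnants of a tetracycline resistance gene point to a pBR322-like ancestry. For selection in fly cells, the plasmid carries a hygromycin resistance cassette in which the copia transposable-element promoter drives the hygromycin phosphotransferase gene. This is followed by SV40 sequences, including the small t intron and the SV40 polyadenylation signal.

The payload is the Drosophila melanogaster me31B coding sequence. It encodes the DDX6-family ATP-dependent RNA helicase, a core component of ribonucleoprotein complexes involved in translational repression and mRNA decapping. The gene sits downstream of the Drosophila metallothionein promoter, so expression is induced by adding copper sulfate. Upstream of the insert, in the same orientation, is an N-terminal tandem affinity purification tag made of two IgG-binding units of Staphylococcus aureus protein A and a calmodulin-binding peptide. A short multiple-cloning-site remnant joins the tag to the insert. This tag arrangement allows sequential purification on IgG and calmodulin resins. A short actin-like segment is annotated after the insert and may belong to a 3' processing region, though the record does not define it.

The construct suits inducible expression of tagged Me31B in cultured Drosophila cells, for example to isolate the protein and its associated partners. The depositor sequence may be theoretical or only partly verified.
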