Addgene plasmid #146817: pMT-NTAP-DmMe31B_L
Purpose: Insect Expression of DmMe31B
Depositing lab: Elisa Izaurralde. Depositing organization: Max Planck Institute for Developmental Biology.
Backbone
  Vector backbone: pMK33-NTAP
  Vector type: Insect Expression
Growth in bacteria
  Bacterial resistance: Ampicillin, 100 μg/mL
  Growth temperature: 37°C
  Growth strain: DH5alpha
  Copy number: Low Copy
Gene/Insert
  Gene/Insert name: DmMe31B
  Species: D. melanogaster (fly)
  Entrez Gene: me31B (a.k.a. Dmel_CG4916, CG4916, DDX6, Dhh1p/Me31b, DmRH3, Dmel\CG4916, ME31B, Mat31B, Me31B, Me31b, l(2)k06607, me31b)
  Cloning method: Unknown
Terms and licenses: Academic/Nonprofit Terms; Industry Terms: Not Available to Industry
Depositor comments: pMK33-NTAP and pMK33-CTAP vectors are designed for making proteinfusions tagged with the TAP tag and for generating stableDrosophila cell lines under Hygromycin selection. TAP fusions areinducible with copper sulfate. The parental vector, pMK33 (pMt/Hy),was created by Michael Koelle. Plasmids from this collection were made available to the research community and donated after the lab closed. Please note that the sequence provided by the depositing laboratory may be theoretical/predicted or based on Sanger sequencing results. There may be discrepancies between sequencing results obtained by Addgene and the depositor sequence. If an Addgene verified sequence is not available, please contact before placing your order to request that our lab fully sequence the plasmid.
How to cite: pMT-NTAP-DmMe31B_L was a gift from Elisa Izaurralde (Addgene plasmid # 146817 ; http://n2t.net/addgene:146817 ; RRID:Addgene_146817)
